>Addgene plasmid #53852 | DSCR10_pCSdest | addgene partial sequence | sequence record 153774 | CMV-F 5'-CGCAAATGGGCGGTAGGCGTG-3'
ACCGCCATTCTGCCTGGGGACGTCGGAGCAAGCTTGATTTAGGTGACACTATAGAATACAAGCTACTTGT
TCTTTTTGCAGGATCCCATCGATTCGAATTCAAGGATCACAAGTTTGTACAAAAAAGCAGGCTCCGCGGC
CGCCCCCTTCACCATGCAGATTGTGCAGGGGTTCCCTGCGGATGCACCCCTGTGTGCCCTGATGTGGACC
TGCTCCTTCCTGCTTCCTGGGCTCCAGACAGAAACACCGTACCCCTGCACCAGCCTCTGCCTCAGCTCTT
CACAGTCAGCACACCCTCCGCTTCCTGTCAGGGTGTTCTCTGCTGAGTCTGGTTATGGGATCCCTTTCTG
TGCAGAGCCATGCTCCCGTGTCACTGTGTGTCACCTTCAAGCTGTCCCCGTGTGTATGCCTGTGTGAAAG
GGTGGGCGCGCCGACCCAGCTTTCTTGTACAAAGTGGTGATCCTCTCGAGCCTCTAGAACTATAGTGAGT
CGTATTACGTAGATCCAGACATGATAAGATACATTGATGAGTTTGGACAAACCACAACTAGAATGCAGTG
AAAAAAATGCTTTATTTGTGAAATTTGTGATGCTATTGCTTTATTTGTAACCATTATAAGCTGCAATAAA
CAAGTTAACAACAACAATTGCATTCATTTTATGTTTCAGGTTCAGGGGGAGGTGTGGGAGGTTTTTTAAT
TCGCGGCCGCGGCGCCAATGCATTGGGCCCGGTACCCAGCTTTTGTTCCCTTTAGTGAGGGTTAATTGCG
CGCTTGGCGTAATCATGGTCATAGCTGTTTCCTGTGTGAAATTGTTATCCGCTCACAATTCCACACAACA
TACGAGCCGG
