>Addgene plasmid #53852 | DSCR10_pCSdest | addgene partial sequence | sequence record 153775 | EBV-Rev 5'-GTGGTTTGTCCAAACTCATC-3'
ATACGACTCACTATAGTTCTAGAGGCTCGAGAGGATCACCACTTTGTACAAGAAAGCTGGGTCGGCGCGC
CCACCCTTTCACACAGGCATACACACGGGGACAGCTTGAAGGTGACACACAGTGACACGGGAGCATGGCT
CTGCACAGAAAGGGATCCCATAACCAGACTCAGCAGAGAACACCCTGACAGGAAGCGGAGGGTGTGCTGA
CTGTGAAGAGCTGAGGCAGAGGCTGGTGCAGGGGTACGGTGTTTCTGTCTGGAGCCCAGGAAGCAGGAAG
GAGCAGGTCCACATCAGGGCACACAGGGGTGCATCCGCAGGGAACCCCTGCACAATCTGCATGGTGAAGG
GGGCGGCCGCGGAGCCTGCTTTTTTGTACAAACTTGTGATCCTTGAATTCGAATCGATGGGATCCTGCAA
AAAGAACAAGTAGCTTGTATTCTATAGTGTCACCTAAATCAAGCTTGCTCCGACGTCCCCAGGCAGAATG
GCGGTTCCCTAAACGAGCATTGCTTATATAGACCTCCCATTAGGCACGCCTACCGCCCATTTACGTCAAT
GGAACGCCCATTTGCGTCATTGCCCCTCCCCATTGACGTCAATGGGGATGTACTTGGCAGCCATCGCGGG
CCATTTACCGCCATTGACGTCAATGGGAGTACTGCCAATGTACCCTGGCGTACTTCCAATAGTAATGTAC
TTGCCAAGTTACTATTAATAGATATTGATGTACTGCCAAGTGGGCCATTTACCGTCATTGACGTCAATAG
GG
