[The description below was written by a language model from this plasmid's Addgene catalogue record.]
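Description:
DSCR10_pCSdest is a mammalian expression plasmid carrying a 326 bp insert for the human gene DSCR10 (Down syndrome critical region 10), placed by Gateway recombination into pCSDest. This backbone is about 4.1 kb without insert and is a Gateway destination derivative of the pCS2-type expression vectors. The plasmid is maintained at high copy number in E. coli under ampicillin selection. The record does not list the replication origin or any eukaryotic selection marker, and no feature table was provided, so the finer architecture of the backbone cannot be confirmed here.

The insert sits downstream of two promoters, CMV and SP6, which serve different purposes. The CMV promoter drives strong constitutive transcription by RNA polymerase II after the DNA is introduced into vertebrate cells. The SP6 bacteriophage promoter allows the same plasmid to act as a template for in vitro transcription, producing synthetic mRNA suitable for injection into embryos. No epitope tags, fusion partners or reporters are recorded. A depositor comment gives a cDNA accession, presumably the source clone for the insert.

The associated publication surveyed the effects of expressing human chromosome 21 genes on early zebrafish (Danio rerio) development, so this plasmid appears to be one member of a clone set built in a common vector for that screen. Its likely use is overexpression of DSCR10 in zebrafish embryos or cultured cells to look for dosage-related phenotypes relevant to trisomy 21.
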