Addgene plasmid #53852: DSCR10_pCSdest
Depositing lab: Roger Reeves. Depositing organization: Johns Hopkins University and School of Medicine. Publication: Survey of Human Chromosome 21 Gene Expression Effects on Early Development in Danio rerio. Edie S, Zaghloul NA, Leitch CC, Klinedinst DK, Lebron J, Thole JF, McCallion AS, Katsanis N, Reeves RH. G3 (Bethesda). 2018 Jul 2;8(7):2215-2223. doi: 10.1534/g3.118.200144. PubMed 29760202.
Backbone
  Vector backbone: pCSDest
  Backbone manufacturer: Lawson Lab (Addgene Plasmid 22423)
  Backbone size w/o insert (bp): 4095
  Vector type: Mammalian Expression
Growth in bacteria
  Bacterial resistance: Ampicillin, 100 μg/mL
  Growth temperature: 37°C
  Growth strain: DH10B
  Copy number: High Copy
Gene/Insert
  Gene/Insert name: DSCR10
  Species: H. sapiens (human)
  Insert size (bp): 326
  Entrez Gene: DSCR10
  Promoter: SP6 and CMV
  Cloning method: Gateway Cloning
  Sequencing primers: 5′ CMV-F; 3′ EBV-Rev
Terms and licenses: Academic/Nonprofit Terms; Industry Terms
Depositor comments: BC093855
How to cite: DSCR10_pCSdest was a gift from Roger Reeves (Addgene plasmid # 53852 ; http://n2t.net/addgene:53852 ; RRID:Addgene_53852)
